LOCUS       Exported 3217 bp ds-DNA circular SYN 12-MAY-2021
DEFINITION  tRNA and scaffold for the assembly of GBoligomers for position [2-3]
            of a polycistronic tRNA-gRNA.
ACCESSION   .
VERSION     .
KEYWORDS    pVD1 tRNA-gRNA position E2 (GB2239)
SOURCE      synthetic DNA construct
  ORGANISM  synthetic DNA construct
REFERENCE   1 (bases 1 to 3217)
  TITLE     Orzaez lab plasmids
REFERENCE   2 (bases 1 to 3217)
  AUTHORS   .
  TITLE     Direct Submission
  JOURNAL   Exported May 12, 2021 from SnapGene Server 1.1.58
            http://www.snapgene.com
FEATURES             Location/Qualifiers
     source          1..3217
                     /organism="synthetic DNA construct"
                     /mol_type="other DNA"
     rep_origin      complement(121..709)
                     /direction=LEFT
                     /label=ori
                     /note="high-copy-number ColE1/pMB1/pBR322/pUC origin of
                     replication"
     primer_bind     complement(201..220)
                     /label=pBR322ori-F
                     /note="pBR322 origin, forward primer"
     CDS             complement(880..1740)
                     /codon_start=1
                     /gene="bla"
                     /product="beta-lactamase"
                     /label=AmpR
                     /note="confers resistance to ampicillin, carbenicillin, and
                     related antibiotics"
                     /translation="MSIQHFRVALIPFFAAFCLPVFAHPETLVKVKDAEDQLGARVGYI
                     ELDLNSGKILESFRPEERFPMMSTFKVLLCGAVLSRIDAGQEQLGRRIHYSQNDLVEYS
                     PVTEKHLTDGMTVRELCSAAITMSDNTAANLLLTTIGGPKELTAFLHNMGDHVTRLDRW
                     EPELNEAIPNDERDTTMPVAMATTLRKLLTGELLTLASRQQLIDWMEADKVAGPLLRSA
                     LPAGWFIADKSGAGERGSRGIIAALGPDGKPSRIVVIYTTGSQATMDERNRQIAEIGAS
                     LIKHW"
     primer_bind     1503..1522
                     /label=Amp-R
                     /note="Ampicillin resistance gene, reverse primer"
     promoter        complement(1741..1845)
                     /gene="bla"
                     /label=AmpR promoter
     rep_origin      complement(1923..2378)
                     /direction=LEFT
                     /label=f1 ori
                     /note="f1 bacteriophage origin of replication; arrow
                     indicates direction of (+) strand synthesis"
     primer_bind     complement(2060..2081)
                     /label=F1ori-F
                     /note="F1 origin, forward primer"
     primer_bind     2272..2291
                     /label=F1ori-R
                     /note="F1 origin, reverse primer"
     primer_bind     2504..2526
                     /label=M13/pUC Forward
                     /note="In lacZ gene"
     primer_bind     2518..2535
                     /label=M13 Forward
                     /note="In lacZ gene. Also called M13-F20 or M13 (-21)
                     Forward"
     primer_bind     2519..2535
                     /label=M13 fwd
                     /note="common sequencing primer, one of multiple similar
                     variants"
     primer_bind     2542..2561
                     /label=T7
                     /note="T7 promoter, forward primer"
     promoter        2542..2560
                     /label=T7 promoter
                     /note="promoter for bacteriophage T7 RNA polymerase"
     regulatory      2591..2600
                     /regulatory_class="other"
                     /note="vertebrate consensus sequence for strong initiation
                     of translation (Kozak, 1987)"
     regulatory      2595..2604
                     /regulatory_class="other"
                     /note="vertebrate consensus sequence for strong initiation
                     of translation (Kozak, 1987)"
     misc_RNA        complement(2631..2705)
                     /label=gRNA scaffold
                     /note="guide RNA scaffold for the Streptococcus pyogenes
                     CRISPR/Cas9 system"
     promoter        complement(2900..2918)
                     /label=SP6 promoter
                     /note="promoter for bacteriophage SP6 RNA polymerase"
     primer_bind     complement(2901..2918)
                     /label=SP6
                     /note="SP6 promoter, forward primer"
     primer_bind     complement(2936..2952)
                     /label=M13 rev
                     /note="common sequencing primer, one of multiple similar
                     variants"
     primer_bind     complement(2936..2952)
                     /label=M13 Reverse
                     /note="In lacZ gene. Also called M13-rev"
     primer_bind     complement(2949..2971)
                     /label=M13/pUC Reverse
                     /note="In lacZ gene"
     protein_bind    2960..2976
                     /label=lac operator
                     /bound_moiety="lac repressor encoded by lacI"
                     /note="The lac repressor binds to the lac operator to
                     inhibit transcription in E. coli. This inhibition can be
                     relieved by adding lactose or
                     isopropyl-beta-D-thiogalactopyranoside (IPTG)."
     promoter        complement(2984..3014)
                     /label=lac promoter
                     /note="promoter for the E. coli lac operon"
     protein_bind    3029..3050
                     /label=CAP binding site
                     /bound_moiety="E. coli catabolite activator protein"
                     /note="CAP binding activates transcription in the presence
                     of cAMP."
     primer_bind     complement(3167..3184)
                     /label=L4440
                     /note="L4440 vector, forward primer"
ORIGIN
        1 agctcactca aaggcggtaa tacggttatc cacagaatca ggggataacg caggaaagaa
       61 catgtgagca aaaggccagc aaaaggccag gaaccgtaaa aaggccgcgt tgctggcgtt
      121 tttccatagg ctccgccccc ctgacgagca tcacaaaaat cgacgctcaa gtcagaggtg
      181 gcgaaacccg acaggactat aaagatacca ggcgtttccc cctggaagct ccctcgtgcg
      241 ctctcctgtt ccgaccctgc cgcttaccgg atacctgtcc gcctttctcc cttcgggaag
      301 cgtggcgctt tctcatagct cacgctgtag gtatctcagt tcggtgtagg tcgttcgctc
      361 caagctgggc tgtgtgcacg aaccccccgt tcagcccgac cgctgcgcct tatccggtaa
      421 ctatcgtctt gagtccaacc cggtaagaca cgacttatcg ccactggcag cagccactgg
      481 taacaggatt agcagagcga ggtatgtagg cggtgctaca gagttcttga agtggtggcc
      541 taactacggc tacactagaa gaacagtatt tggtatctgc gctctgctga agccagttac
      601 cttcggaaaa agagttggta gctcttgatc cggcaaacaa accaccgctg gtagcggtgg
      661 tttttttgtt tgcaagcagc agattacgcg cagaaaaaaa ggatctcaag aagatccttt
      721 gatcttttct acggggtctg acgctcagtg gaacgaaaac tcacgttaag ggattttggt
      781 catgagatta tcaaaaagga tcttcaccta gatcctttta aattaaaaat gaagttttaa
      841 atcaatctaa agtatatatg agtaaacttg gtctgacagt taccaatgct taatcagtga
      901 ggcacctatc tcagcgatct gtctatttcg ttcatccata gttgcctgac tccccgtcgt
      961 gtagataact acgatacggg agggcttacc atctggcccc agtgctgcaa tgataccgcg
     1021 agacccacgc tcaccggctc cagatttatc agcaataaac cagccagccg gaagggccga
     1081 gcgcagaagt ggtcctgcaa ctttatccgc ctccatccag tctattaatt gttgccggga
     1141 agctagagta agtagttcgc cagttaatag tttgcgcaac gttgttgcca ttgctacagg
     1201 catcgtggtg tcacgctcgt cgtttggtat ggcttcattc agctccggtt cccaacgatc
     1261 aaggcgagtt acatgatccc ccatgttgtg caaaaaagcg gttagctcct tcggtcctcc
     1321 gatcgttgtc agaagtaagt tggccgcagt gttatcactc atggttatgg cagcactgca
     1381 taattctctt actgtcatgc catccgtaag atgcttttct gtgactggtg agtactcaac
     1441 caagtcattc tgagaatagt gtatgcggcg accgagttgc tcttgcccgg cgtcaatacg
     1501 ggataatacc gcgccacata gcagaacttt aaaagtgctc atcattggaa aacgttcttc
     1561 ggggcgaaaa ctctcaagga tcttaccgct gttgagatcc agttcgatgt aacccactcg
     1621 tgcacccaac tgatcttcag catcttttac tttcaccagc gtttctgggt gagcaaaaac
     1681 aggaaggcaa aatgccgcaa aaaagggaat aagggcgaca cggaaatgtt gaatactcat
     1741 actcttcctt tttcaatatt attgaagcat ttatcagggt tattgtctca tgagcggata
     1801 catatttgaa tgtatttaga aaaataaaca aataggggtt ccgcgcacat ttccccgaaa
     1861 agtgccacct gatgcggtgt gaaataccgc acagatgcgt aaggagaaaa taccgcatca
     1921 ggaaattgta agcgttaata ttttgttaaa attcgcgtta aatttttgtt aaatcagctc
     1981 attttttaac caataggccg aaatcggcaa aatcccttat aaatcaaaag aatagaccga
     2041 gatagggttg agtgttgttc cagtttggaa caagagtcca ctattaaaga acgtggactc
     2101 caacgtcaaa ggnnnnnnnn nnnnnnnnnn nnnnnnnnnn nnnnnnnnnn nnnnnnnnnn
     2161 ntnnnnnnnn nnnnnnnnnn nnnnnnnnnn nnnnnnnnnn nnnnnnnnnn nnnnnnnnnn
     2221 nnnnnnnnnn nnnnnnnnnn nnnnnnnnnn nnngnnnnnn nnnnnnnnnn nnnnnnnnnn
     2281 nnnnnnnnnn nnnnnnnnnn nnnnnnnnnn nnnnnnnnnn nnnnnnnnnn nnnnnnnnnn
     2341 nnnnnnnnnn nnnnnnnnnn nnnnnnnnnn nnnnnnnncc attcgccatt caggctgcgc
     2401 aactgttggg aagggcgatc ggtgcgggcc tcttcgctat tacgccagct ggcgaaaggg
     2461 ggatgtgctg caaggcgatt aagttgggta acgccagggt tttcccagtc acgacgttgt
     2521 aaaacgacgg ccagtgaatt gtaatacgac tcactatagg gcgaattggg cccgacgtcg
     2581 catgctcccg gccgccatgg cggccgcggg aattcgattc ccgtctcgct caccgactcg
     2641 gtgccacttt ttcaagttga taacggacta gccttatttt aacttgctat ttctagctct
     2701 aaaactgaga cggcgcgcgc cgtctctgca ccagccggga atcgaacccg ggtctgtacc
     2761 gtggcagggt actattctac cactagacca ctggtgcttt gttgcaccga gcgagacggg
     2821 atcactagtg aattcgcggc cgcctgcagg tcgaccatat gggagagctc ccaacgcgtt
     2881 ggatgcatag cttgagtatt ctatagtgtc acctaaatag cttggcgtaa tcatggtcat
     2941 agctgtttcc tgtgtgaaat tgttatccgc tcacaattcc acacaacata cgagccggaa
     3001 gcataaagtg taaagcctgg ggtgcctaat gagtgagcta actcacatta attgcgttgc
     3061 gctcactgcc cgctttccag tcgggaaacc tgtcgtgcca gctgcattaa tgaatcggcc
     3121 aacgcgcggg gagaggcggt ttgcgtattg ggcgctcttc cgcttcctcg ctcactgact
     3181 cgctgcgctc ggtcgttcgg ctgcggcgag cggtatc
//
