[The description below was written by a language model from this plasmid's Addgene catalogue record and the feature table of its GenBank file.]
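Description:
pVD1 tRNA-gRNA position E2 (GB2239) is a small (about 3.2 kb) bacterial parts plasmid from the GoldenBraid modular cloning system, used as a building block for multiplexed CRISPR/Cas9 guide arrays in plants. Its backbone, pVD1, is a self-made derivative of the pGEM-T Easy cloning vector. It carries a high-copy ColE1/pUC-type origin for propagation in E. coli, a beta-lactamase gene with its own promoter for ampicillin selection, and an f1 phage origin. The cloning region keeps the usual features of the parent vector: T7 and SP6 promoters, which here serve mainly as sequencing primer sites, M13 primer sites, and the lac promoter, operator and CAP binding site. The two short Kozak-like matches annotated near the T7 side appear to be automatic annotations, since the insert encodes no protein.

The payload is a 179 bp synthetic insert combining the Streptococcus pyogenes Cas9 guide RNA scaffold with a tRNA. Only the scaffold is annotated in the feature table (on the complementary strand); the tRNA is not marked as a separate feature. Internal BsaI and BsmBI sites were removed. The insert was cloned through BsaI sites that were destroyed in the process, and it can be released with BsmBI. The plasmid has no promoter for guide expression in plants and no spacer sequence. Instead, it supplies the scaffold-tRNA unit that is joined to user-designed target oligonucleotides ("GBoligomers") to fill position [2-3] of a polycistronic tRNA-gRNA transcript. In such arrays, the cell's own tRNA-processing enzymes cleave at the tRNA spacers and release individual guides, so several loci can be edited from one transcription unit.
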