Addgene plasmid #160561: pVD1 tRNA-gRNA position E2 (GB2239)
Purpose: tRNA and scaffold for the assembly of GBoligomers for position [2-3] of a polycistronic tRNA-gRNA
Depositing lab: Diego Orzaez. Publication: The GB4.0 Platform, an All-In-One Tool for CRISPR/Cas-Based Multiplex Genome Engineering in Plants. Vazquez-Vilar M, Garcia-Carpintero V, Selma S, Bernabe-Orts JM, Sanchez-Vicente J, Salazar-Sarasua B, Ressa A, de Paola C, Ajenjo M, Quintela JC, Fernandez-Del-Carmen A, Granell A, Orzaez D. Front Plant Sci. 2021 Jul 1;12:689937. doi: 10.3389/fpls.2021.689937. eCollection 2021. PubMed 34276739.
Backbone
  Vector backbone: pVD1
  Backbone manufacturer: self-made; derived from pGEMT-Easy manufactured by Promega
  Vector type: CRISPR, Synthetic Biology
Growth in bacteria
  Bacterial resistance: Ampicillin, 100 μg/mL
  Growth temperature: 37°C
  Growth strain: DH5alpha
  Copy number: High Copy
Gene/Insert
  Gene/Insert name: tRNA-gRNA position E2 (Multiplexing Edit)
  Species: Synthetic
  Insert size (bp): 179
  Mutation: BsaI and BsmBI sites removed
  Cloning method: Restriction Enzyme; 5′ cloning site BsaI (destroyed during cloning); 3′ cloning site BsaI (destroyed during cloning)
  Sequencing primers: 5′ T7; 3′ SP6
Terms and licenses: Academic/Nonprofit Terms; Industry Terms: Not Available to Industry
Depositor comments: Compatible with GoldenBraid; insert can be released with BsmBI
How to cite: pVD1 tRNA-gRNA position E2 (GB2239) was a gift from Diego Orzaez (Addgene plasmid # 160561 ; http://n2t.net/addgene:160561 ; RRID:Addgene_160561)
